Addgene plasmid #89343: pET-sfGFP-GGS9-Cre-6xHis
Purpose: Expresses sfGFP fused to Cre in E.Coli
Depositing lab: David Liu. Depositing organization: Harvard University.
Backbone
  Vector backbone: pET29
  Backbone manufacturer: Novagen
  Backbone size w/o insert (bp): 5073
  Total vector size (bp): 7003
  Vector type: Bacterial Expression
Growth in bacteria
  Bacterial resistance: Ampicillin, 100 μg/mL
  Growth temperature: 37°C
  Growth strain: DH5alpha
  Growth instructions: Can also maintain in Mach1. For protein expression, transform into BL21 Star (DE3) cells. Induce at 0.6 OD with 0.5 mM IPTG final concentration. Growing overnight (16 hours) at 20-25 C.
  Copy number: High Copy
Gene/Insert
  Gene/Insert name: sf-GFP-GGS9-Cre-6xHis
  Species: Synthetic
  Insert size (bp): 1930
  Promoter: T7
  Tag / fusion protein: His6 (C terminal on insert)
  Cloning method: Gibson Cloning
  Sequencing primers: 5′ T7 Promoter; 3′ T7 Terminator
Terms and licenses: Academic/Nonprofit Terms; Industry Terms: Not Available to Industry
How to cite: pET-sfGFP-GGS9-Cre-6xHis was a gift from David Liu (Addgene plasmid # 89343 ; http://n2t.net/addgene:89343 ; RRID:Addgene_89343)
