[The description below was written by a language model from this plasmid's Addgene catalogue record and pLannotate feature annotations shown in this document.]
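Description:
pET-sfGFP-GGS9-Cre-6xHis is a bacterial expression plasmid of about 7 kb built on the Novagen pET29 backbone for producing a superfolder GFP–Cre recombinase fusion protein in E. coli. It replicates from a ColE1/pMB1-type origin and also carries the rop gene and the bom mobility region inherited from pBR322. The record lists it as high copy, although rop normally moderates copy number. An f1 phage origin is also present. Selection is by ampicillin through a bla cassette with its own promoter, which differs from the kanamycin marker usually associated with pET29. The short TcR, RSF ori, S-Tag and SET1 hits in the annotation are fragments, most likely backbone remnants or spurious matches rather than functional parts.

The roughly 1.9 kb synthetic insert, assembled by Gibson cloning, sits between a T7 promoter with an adjacent lac operator and the T7 terminator, and is translated from the strong phage T7 gene 10 ribosome binding site. It encodes superfolder GFP at the N-terminus and Cre, the phage P1 site-specific recombinase that acts at loxP sites. The two are separated by a gap in the annotation that matches the flexible linker implied by the name (nine Gly-Gly-Ser repeats). A C-terminal His6 tag for metal-affinity purification is recorded, though the feature table does not annotate it. The plasmid-borne lacI gene supplies lac repressor, so transcription stays off until IPTG is added in a host that provides T7 RNA polymerase, such as a DE3 lysogen. The stated purpose is simply to express the sfGFP–Cre fusion in E. coli. The record does not describe downstream use, but the purified protein would combine a fluorescent moiety with a recombinase whose activity can be read out at loxP reporters.
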