Features (pLannotate 1.2.2; 21 found; start..end, strand, type, name):
     43..631     -  rep_origin     ori: high-copy-number ColE1/pMB1/pBR322/pUC origin of replication
    712..804     +  promoter       AmpR promoter: bla
    805..1665    +  CDS            AmpR: β-lactamase; bla; confers resistance to ampicillin, carbenicillin, and related antibiotics
   1780..2235    -  rep_origin     f1 ori (sequence partly withheld): f1 bacteriophage origin of replication; arrow indicates direction of (+) strand synthesis
   2272..2319    -  terminator     T7 terminator: transcription terminator for bacteriophage T7 RNA polymerase
   2327..2344    -  CDS            SET1 (fragment): solubility-enhancement tag derived from T7 phage gene 10B
   2374..2415    -  CDS            S-Tag (fragment): affinity and epitope tag derived from pancreatic ribonuclease A
   2462..3484    -  CDS            Cre: site-specific recombinase Cre is a site-specific recombinase from bacteriophage P1. Recombination occurs at loxP sequences.
   3574..4284    -  CDS            Superfolder GFP: Superfolder GFP is a basic (constitutively fluorescent) green fluorescent protein published in 2005, derived from Aequorea victoria. It is reported to be a very rapidly-maturing weak dimer.
   4300..4322    -  RBS            RBS: efficient ribosome binding site from bacteriophage T7 gene 10 (Olins and Rangwala, 1989)
   4337..4361    -  protein_bind   lac operator: The lac repressor binds to the lac operator to inhibit transcription in E. coli. This inhibition can be relieved by adding lactose or isopropyl-β-D-thiogalactopyranoside (IPTG). lac repressor encoded by lacI
   4362..4380    -  promoter       T7 promoter: promoter for bacteriophage T7 RNA polymerase
   4406..4685    +  CDS            TcR (fragment): tetracycline efflux protein; tet; confers resistance to tetracycline
   4693..4770    +  promoter       lacI promoter: lacI
   4771..5853    +  CDS            lacI: lac repressor; lacI; The lac repressor binds to the lac operator to inhibit transcription in E. coli. This inhibition can be relieved by adding lactose or isopropyl-β-D-thiogalactopyranoside (IPTG).
   5866..5887    +  protein_bind   CAP binding site: CAP binding activates transcription in the presence of cAMP. E. coli catabolite activator protein
   5902..5966    +  CDS            TcR (fragment): tetracycline efflux protein; tet; confers resistance to tetracycline
   6028..6408    -  CDS            YPB1_ECOLX: Protein predicted: Swiss-Prot protein existence level 4. From Escherichia coli.
   6425..6616    +  CDS            rop: Rop protein, which maintains plasmids at low copy number; rop
   6718..6857    +  misc_feature   bom: basis of mobility region from pBR322
   6862..6995    -  rep_origin     RSF ori (fragment): Plasmids containing the RSF 1030 origin of replication can be propagated in E. coli cells that contain additional plasmids with compatible origins.
>Addgene plasmid #89343 | pET-sfGFP-GGS9-Cre-6xHis | addgene full sequence | sequence record 176159 | Addgene NGS Result
GCAAAAGGCCAGGAACCGTAAAAAGGCCGCGTTGCTGGCGTTTTTCCATAGGCTCCGCCCCCCTGACGAG
CATCACAAAAATCGACGCTCAAGTCAGAGGTGGCGAAACCCGACAGGACTATAAAGATACCAGGCGTTTC
CCCCTGGAAGCTCCCTCGTGCGCTCTCCTGTTCCGACCCTGCCGCTTACCGGATACCTGTCCGCCTTTCT
CCCTTCGGGAAGCGTGGCGCTTTCTCATAGCTCACGCTGTAGGTATCTCAGTTCGGTGTAGGTCGTTCGC
TCCAAGCTGGGCTGTGTGCACGAACCCCCCGTTCAGCCCGACCGCTGCGCCTTATCCGGTAACTATCGTC
TTGAGTCCAACCCGGTAAGACACGACTTATCGCCACTGGCAGCAGCCACTGGTAACAGGATTAGCAGAGC
GAGGTATGTAGGCGGTGCTACAGAGTTCTTGAAGTGGTGGCCTAACTACGGCTACACTAGAAGGACAGTA
TTTGGTATCTGCGCTCTGCTGAAGCCAGTTACCTTCGGAAAAAGAGTTGGTAGCTCTTGATCCGGCAAAC
AAACCACCGCTGGTAGCGGTGGTTTTTTTGTTTGCAAGCAGCAGATTACGCGCAGAAAAAAAGGATCTCA
AGAAGATCCTTTGATCTTTTCTACGGGGTCTGACGCTCAGTGGAACGAAAACTCACGTTAAGGGATTTTG
GTCATGACCTATTTGTTTATTTTTCTAAATACATTCAAATATGTATCCGCTCATGAGACAATAACCCTGA
TAAATGCTTCAATCATGATTGAAAAAGGAAGAGTATGAGTATTCAACATTTCCGTGTCGCCCTTATTCCC
TTTTTTGCGGCATTTTGCCTTCCTGTTTTTGCTCACCCAGAAACGCTGGTGAAAGTAAAAGATGCTGAAG
ATCAGTTGGGTGCACGAGTGGGTTACATCGAACTGGATCTCAACAGCGGTAAGATCCTTGAGAGTTTTCG
CCCCGAAGAACGTTTTCCAATGATGAGCACTTTTAAAGTTCTGCTATGTGGCGCGGTATTATCCCGTATT
GACGCCGGGCAAGAGCAACTCGGTCGCCGCATACACTATTCTCAGAATGACTTGGTTGAGTACTCACCAG
TCACAGAAAAGCATCTTACGGATGGCATGACAGTAAGAGAATTATGCAGTGCTGCCATAACCATGAGTGA
TAACACTGCGGCCAACTTACTTCTGACAACGATCGGAGGACCGAAGGAGCTAACCGCTTTTTTGCACAAC
ATGGGGGATCATGTAACTCGCCTTGATCGTTGGGAACCGGAGCTGAATGAAGCCATACCAAACGACGAGC
GTGACACCACGATGCCTGTAGCAATGGCAACAACGTTGCGCAAACTATTAACTGGCGAACTACTTACTCT
AGCTTCCCGGCAACAATTAATAGACTGGATGGAGGCGGATAAAGTTGCAGGACCACTTCTGCGCTCGGCC
CTTCCGGCTGGCTGGTTTATTGCTGATAAATCTGGAGCCGGTGAGCGTGGGTCTCGCGGTATCATTGCAG
CACTGGGGCCAGATGGTAAGCCCTCCCGTATCGTAGTTATCTACACGACGGGGAGTCAGGCAACTATGGA
TGAACGAAATAGACAGATCGCTGAGATAGGTGCCTCACTGATTAAGCATTGGTAACTGTCAGACCAAGTT
TACTCATATATACTTTAGATTGATTTAAAACTTCATTTTTAATTTAAAAGGATCTAGGTGAAGATCCTTT
TTGATAATCTCATGCCATCGTGCCGCCAGAAATTGTAAACGTTAATATTTTGTTAAAATTCGCGTTAAAT
TTTTGTTAAATCAGCTCATTTTTTAACCAATAGGCCGAAATCGGCAAAATCCCTTATAAATCAAAAGAAT
AGACCGAGATAGGGT
[37 nt withheld, positions 1906-1942]
AAAGAACGTGGACTCCAACGTCAAAGG
[49 nt withheld, positions 1970-2018]
T
[91 nt withheld, positions 2020-2110]
G
[124 nt withheld, positions 2112-2235]
CCCATTCGCCAATCCGGATATAGTTCCTCCTTTCAGCAAAAAACCCCTCAAGACCCGTTTAGAGGCCCCA
AGGGGTTATGCTAGTTATTGCTCAGCGGTGGCAGCAGCCTAGGTTAATTAAGCTGCGCTAGTAGACGAGT
CCATGTGCTGGCGTTCAAATTTCGCAGCAGCGGTTTCTTTACCAGACTCGAGTCATTAGTGATGGTGGTG
GTGATGGGATCCGCCGTCGCCATCTTCCAGCAGGCGCACCATTGCCCCTGTTTCACTATCCAGGTTACGG
ATATAGTTCATGACAATATTTACATTGGTCCAGCCACCAGCTTGCATGATCTCCGGTATTGAAACTCCAG
CGCGGGCCATATCTCGCGCGGCTCCGACACGGGCACTGTGTCCAGACCAGGCCAGGTATCTCTGACCAGA
GTCATCCTTAGCGCCGTAAATCAATCGATGAGTTGCTTCAAAAATCCCTTCCAGGGCGCGAGTTGATAGC
TGGCTGGTGGCAGATGGCGCGGCAACACCATTTTTTCTGACCCGGCAAAACAGGTAGTTATTCGGATCAT
CAGCTACACCAGAGACGGAAATCCATCGCTCGACCAGTTTAGTTACCCCCAGGCTAAGTGCCTTCTCTAC
ACCTGCGGTGCTAACCAGCGTTTTCGTTCTGCCAATATGGATTAACATTCTCCCACCGTCAGTACGTGAG
ATATCTTTAACCCTGATCCTGGCAATTTCGGCTATACGTAACAGGGTGTTATAAGCAATCCCCAGAAATG
CCAGATTACGTATATCCTGGCAGCGATCGCTATTTTCCATGAGTGAACGAACCTGGTCGAAATCAGTGCG
TTCGAACGCTAGAGCCTGTTTTGCACGTTCACCGGCATCAACGTTTTCTTTTCGGATACGCCGCATAACC
AGTGAAACAGCATTGCTGTCACTTGGTCGTGGCAGCCCGGACCGACGATGAAGCATGTTTAGCTGGCCCA
AATGTTGCTGGATAGTTTTTACTGCCAGACCGCGCGCCTGAAGATATAGAAGATAATCGCGAACATCTTC
AGGTTCTGCGGGAAACCATTTCCGGTTATTCAACTTGCACCATGCCGCCCACGACCGGCAAACGGACAGA
AGCATTTTCCAGGTATGCTCAGAAAACGCCTGGCGATCCCTGAACATGTCCATCAGGTTCTTGCGAACCT
CATCACTCGTTGCATCGACCGGCAATGCAGGCAAATTTTGGTGTACGGTCAGTAAATTGCTCGCGGTACC
GCCGCTGCCACCGCTACCACCGCTACCACCGCTACCGCCGCTACCACCAGAACCACCAGAACCACCGCTA
CCACCGGTCTTGTAGAGTTCGTCCATTCCGTGAGTAATGCCTGCAGCGGTCACGAATTCTAACAGAACCA
TGTGATCGCGTTTTTCGTTCGGATCTTTGCTCAGTGCTGACTGGGTGCTCAGGTAGTGGTTGTCAGGTAA
CAGTACAGGCCCGTCACCAATCGGCGTGTTTTGTTGATAATGATCCGCTAATTGAACGCTGCCGTCTTCC
ACGTTATGGCGAATTTTGAAATTTGCCTTGATACCGTTTTTCTGTTTATCGGCCGTAATATACACGTTAT
GAGAATTAAAGTTATATTCCAGCTTATGGCCTAAAATGTTGCCGTCTTCTTTGAAGTCGATACCTTTCAG
TTCGATACGGTTTACTAATGTGTCGCCTTCAAATTTCACTTCCGCACGCGTTTTATAGGTGCCATCGTCC
TTGAAGCTGATTGTACGCTCTTGAACATATCCTTCAGGCATGGCTGATTTGAAAAAATCGTGTTGTTTCA
TATGATCTGGGTAACGACTGAAGCACTGAACGCCATAGGTCAGGGTGGTCACTAAGGTGGGCCACGGAAC
GGGTAATTTGCCTGTTGTGCAAATAAACTTCAGGGTCAATTTACCATTGGTAGCGTCACCTTCGCCTTCG
CCGCGCACGCTAAATTTGTGACCGTTCACGTCGCCGTCTAATTCCACTAAGATCGGTACTACACCCGTAA
ACAGCTCTTCACCTTTGCTAGCACCCATGGTATATCTCCTTCTTAAAGTTAAACAAAATTATTTCTAGAG
GGGAATTGTTATCCGCTCACAATTCCCCTATAGTGAGTCGTATTAATTTCGCGGGATCGAGATCGATCTC
GATCCTCTACGCCGGACGCATCGTGGCCGGCATCACCGGCGCCACAGGTGCGGTTGCTGGCGCCTATATC
GCCGACATCACCGATGGGGAAGATCGGGCTCGCCACTTCGGGCTCATGAGCGCTTGTTTCGGCGTGGGTA
TGGTGGCAGGCCCCGTGGCCGGGGGACTGTTGGGCGCCATCTCCTTGCATGCACCATTCCTTGCGGCGGC
GGTGCTCAACGGCCTCAACCTACTACTGGGCTGCTTCCTAATGCAGGAGTCGCATAAGGGAGAGCGTCGA
GATCCCGGACACCATCGAATGGCGCAAAACCTTTCGCGGTATGGCATGATAGCGCCCGGAAGAGAGTCAA
TTCAGGGTGGTGAATGTGAAACCAGTAACGTTATACGATGTCGCAGAGTATGCCGGTGTCTCTTATCAGA
CCGTTTCCCGCGTGGTGAACCAGGCCAGCCACGTTTCTGCGAAAACGCGGGAAAAAGTGGAAGCGGCGAT
GGCGGAGCTGAATTACATTCCCAACCGCGTGGCACAACAACTGGCGGGCAAACAGTCGTTGCTGATTGGC
GTTGCCACCTCCAGTCTGGCCCTGCACGCGCCGTCGCAAATTGTCGCGGCGATTAAATCTCGCGCCGATC
AACTGGGTGCCAGCGTGGTGGTGTCGATGGTAGAACGAAGCGGCGTCGAAGCCTGTAAAGCGGCGGTGCA
CAATCTTCTCGCGCAACGCGTCAGTGGGCTGATCATTAACTATCCGCTGGATGACCAGGATGCCATTGCT
GTGGAAGCTGCCTGCACTAATGTTCCGGCGTTATTTCTTGATGTCTCTGACCAGACACCCATCAACAGTA
TTATTTTCTCCCATGAAGACGGTACGCGACTGGGCGTGGAGCATCTGGTCGCATTGGGTCACCAGCAAAT
CGCGCTGTTAGCGGGCCCATTAAGTTCTGTCTCGGCGCGTCTGCGTCTGGCTGGCTGGCATAAATATCTC
ACTCGCAATCAAATTCAGCCGATAGCGGAACGGGAAGGCGACTGGAGTGCCATGTCCGGTTTTCAACAAA
CCATGCAAATGCTGAATGAGGGCATCGTTCCCACTGCGATGCTGGTTGCCAACGATCAGATGGCGCTGGG
CGCAATGCGCGCCATTACCGAGTCCGGGCTGCGCGTTGGTGCGGACATCTCGGTAGTGGGATACGACGAT
ACCGAAGACAGCTCATGTTATATCCCGCCGTTAACCACCATCAAACAGGATTTTCGCCTGCTGGGGCAAA
CCAGCGTGGACCGCTTGCTGCAACTCTCTCAGGGCCAGGCGGTGAAGGGCAATCAGCTGTTGCCCGTCTC
ACTGGTGAAAAGAAAAACCACCCTGGCGCCCAATACGCAAACCGCCTCTCCCCGCGCGTTGGCCGATTCA
TTAATGCAGCTGGCACGACAGGTTTCCCGACTGGAAAGCGGGCAGTGAGCGCAACGCAATTAATGTAAGT
TAGCTCACTCATTAGGCACCGGGATCTCGACCGATGCCCTTGAGAGCCTTCAACCCAGTCAGCTCCTTCC
GGTGGGCGCGGGGCATGACTAGCATGATCGTGCTCCTGTCGTTGAGGACCCGGCTAGGCTGGCGGGGTTG
CCTTACTGGTTAGCAGAATGAATCACCGATACGCGAGCGAACGTGAAGCGACTGCTGCTGCAAAACGTCT
GCGACCTGAGCAACAACATGAATGGTCTTCGGTTTCCGTGTTTCGTAAAGTCTGGAAACGCGGAAGTCAG
CGCCCTGCACCATTATGTTCCGGATCTGCATCGCAGGATGCTGCTGGCTACCCTGTGGAACACCTACATC
TGTATTAACGAAGCGCTGGCATTGACCCTGAGTGATTTTTCTCTGGTCCCGCCGCATCCATACCGCCAGT
TGTTTACCCTCACAACGTTCCAGTAACCGGGCATGTTCATCATCAGTAACCCGTATCGTGAGCATCCTCT
CTCGTTTCATCGGTATCATTACCCCCATGAACAGAAATCCCCCTTACACGGAGGCATCAGTGACCAAACA
GGAAAAAACCGCCCTTAACATGGCCCGCTTTATCAGAAGCCAGACATTAACGCTTCTGGAGAAACTCAAC
GAGCTGGACGCGGATGAACAGGCAGACATCTGTGAATCGCTTCACGACCACGCTGATGAGCTTTACCGCA
GCTGCCTCGCGCGTTTCGGTGATGACGGTGAAAACCTCTGACACATGCAGCTCCCGGAGACGGTCACAGC
TTGTCTGTAAGCGGATGCCGGGAGCAGACAAGCCCGTCAGGGCGCGTCAGCGGGTGTTGGCGGGTGTCGG
GGCGCAGCCATGACCCAGTCACGTAGCGATAGCGGAGTGTATACTGGCTTAACTATGCGGCATCAGAGCA
GATTGTACTGAGAGTGCACCATTGCGGTGTGAAATACCGCACAGATGCGTAAGGAGAAAATACCGCATCA
GGCGCTCTTCCGCTTCCTCGCTCACTGACTCGCTGCGCTCGGTCGTTCGGCTGCGGCGAGCGGTATCAGC
TCACTCAAAGGCGGTAATACGGTTATCCACAGAATCAGGGGATAACGCAGGAAAGAACATGTGAGCAAAA
GGCCA
